Addgene plasmid #72051: Unc5a.z-AP-His
Purpose: Expresses the extracellular region of the Unc5A, isoform z protein, C-terminally fused to alkaline phosphatase + 6X histidine tag.
Depositing lab: Woj Wojtowicz. Depositing organization: University of California, Berkeley. Publication: An extracellular biochemical screen reveals that FLRTs and Unc5s mediate neuronal subtype recognition in the retina. Visser JJ, Cheng Y, Perry SC, Chastain AB, Parsa B, Masri SS, Ray TA, Kay JN, Wojtowicz WM. Elife. 2015 Dec 3;4. pii: e08149. doi: 10.7554/eLife.08149. PubMed 26633812.
Backbone
  Vector backbone: pCMVi-SV40ori
  Vector type: Mammalian Expression
Growth in bacteria
  Bacterial resistance: Ampicillin, 100 μg/mL
  Growth temperature: 37°C
  Growth strain: DH5alpha
  Copy number: High Copy
Gene/Insert
  Gene/Insert name: Unc5a.z (alt names: Unc5A, isoform z; Unc5h1; NCBI gene ID 107448)
  Species: M. musculus (mouse)
  Insert size (bp): 894
  Entrez Gene: Unc5a (a.k.a. Unc5h1, mKIAA1976)
  Promoter: CMV
  Tag / fusion protein: AP-His (C terminal on backbone)
  Cloning method: Restriction Enzyme; 5′ cloning site NotI (not destroyed); 3′ cloning site SpeI (not destroyed)
  Sequencing primers: 5′ GTCAGAGGTAACTCCCGTTGC; 3′ GAGGTTCTTGGCGGCTGTC
Terms and licenses: Academic/Nonprofit Terms; Industry Terms: Not Available to Industry
Depositor comments: Unc5a.z is missing exon 6.
How to cite: Unc5a.z-AP-His was a gift from Woj Wojtowicz (Addgene plasmid # 72051 ; http://n2t.net/addgene:72051 ; RRID:Addgene_72051)
