[The description below was written by a language model from this plasmid's Addgene catalogue record and pLannotate feature annotations shown in this document.]
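Description:
Unc5a.z-AP-His is a mammalian expression plasmid built on the pCMVi-SV40ori backbone that produces a soluble, secreted form of the mouse netrin receptor Unc5a. The 894 bp insert, cloned between retained NotI and SpeI sites, encodes only the extracellular region of the "z" isoform, which the depositor notes lacks exon 6. The automated annotation labels this segment as a fragment of human UNC5A, which reflects a homology match rather than the source species given in the catalogue. The ectodomain is fused in frame at its C terminus to human placental alkaline phosphatase followed by a 6X histidine tag. The AP portion is annotated in the 7,409 nt sequence, while the short His tag is recorded in the catalogue but not picked up as a separate feature.

Expression is driven by the human cytomegalovirus immediate early enhancer and promoter followed by CMV intron A, which generally boosts transcript processing and expression, and is terminated by an SV40 polyadenylation signal. An SV40 enhancer/early promoter region elsewhere in the backbone contains the SV40 origin, consistent with the backbone name, and would permit episomal amplification in cells expressing large T antigen. In bacteria the plasmid is maintained at high copy through a ColE1/pUC-type origin with ampicillin selection (AmpR with its own promoter). An f1 origin and residual fragments of rop, bom and lacZα are backbone remnants with no evident functional role here.

The AP moiety provides an enzymatic readout and the His tag a handle for capture or purification, making the protein suited to extracellular binding assays. The associated publication used such reagents in a biochemical screen for cell-surface recognition interactions, including those between FLRTs and Unc5s in the retina.
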