Features (pLannotate 1.2.2; 14 found; start..end, strand, type, name):
     25..408     +  enhancer       CMV enhancer: human cytomegalovirus immediate early enhancer
    410..609     +  promoter       CMV promoter: human cytomegalovirus (CMV) immediate early promoter
    748..1573    +  intron         CMV intron A: human cytomegalovirus intron A (Chapman et al., 1991)
   1610..2503    +  CDS            UNC5A (fragment): UNC5A_HUMAN - Also known as KIAA1976, UNC5H1. Experimental evidence at protein level: Swiss-Prot protein existence level 1. Receptor for netrin required for axon guidance. Functions in the netrin signaling pathway and promotes neurite outgrowth in response to NTN1. Mediates axon repulsion of neuronal growth cones in the developing nervous system in response to netrin. Axon repulsion in growth cones may be mediated by its association with DCC that may trigger signaling for repulsion. It also acts as a dependence receptor required for apoptosis induction when not associated with netrin ligand. F
   2522..3973    +  CDS            SEAP: secreted alkaline phosphatase from human placenta The natural enzyme has a C-terminal transmembrane sequence that is replaced by a GPI anchor.
   4032..4153    +  polyA_signal   SV40 poly(A) signal: SV40 polyadenylation signal
   4362..4950    -  rep_origin     ori: high-copy-number ColE1/pMB1/pBR322/pUC origin of replication
   5121..5981    -  CDS            AmpR: β-lactamase; bla; confers resistance to ampicillin, carbenicillin, and related antibiotics
   5982..6086    -  promoter       AmpR promoter: bla
   6181..6216    +  CDS            rop (fragment): Rop protein, which maintains plasmids at low copy number; rop
   6239..6569    +  promoter       SV40 promoter: SV40 enhancer and early promoter
   6692..6791    +  misc_feature   bom (fragment): basis of mobility region from pBR322
   6819..7247    -  rep_origin     f1 ori (sequence partly withheld): f1 bacteriophage origin of replication; arrow indicates direction of (+) strand synthesis
   7251..7408    -  CDS            lacZα (fragment): LacZα fragment of β-galactosidase; lacZ fragment
>Addgene plasmid #72051 | Unc5a.z-AP-His | depositor full sequence | sequence record 131237 | Full Sequence
GTCGAGGTCTCGACGGTATCGATTGACATTGATTATTGACTAGCTAGTTATTAATAGTAATCAATTACGG
GGTCATTAGTTCATAGCCCATATATGGAGTTCCGCGTTACATAACTTACGGTAAATGGCCCGCCTGGCTG
ACCGCCCAACGACCCCCGCCCATTGACGTCAATAATGACGTATGTTCCCATAGTAACGCCAATAGGGACT
TTCCATTGACGTCAATGGGTGGAGTATTTACGGTAAACTGCCCACTTGGCAGTACATCAAGTGTATCATA
TGCCAAGTCCGCCCCCTATTGACGTCAATGACGGTAAATGGCCCGCCTGGCATTATGCCCAGTACATGAC
CTTACGGGACTTTCCTACTTGGCAGTACATCTACGTATTAGTCATCGCTATTACCATGGTGATGCGGTTT
TGGCAGTACACCAATGGGCGTGGATAGCGGTTTGACTCACGGGGATTTCCAAGTCTCCACCCCATTGACG
TCAATGGGAGTTTGTTTTGGCACCAAAATCAACGGGACTTTCCAAAATGTCGTAATAACCCCGCCCCGTT
GACGCAAATGGGCGGTAGGCGTGTACGGTGGGAGGTCTATATAAGCAGAGCTCGTTTAGTGAACCGTCAG
ATCGCCTGGAGACGCCATCCACGCTGTTTTGACCTCCATAGAAGACACCGGGACCGATCCAGCCTCCGCG
GCCGGGAACGGTGCATTGGAACGCGGATTCCCCGTGCCAAGAGTGACGTAAGTACCGCCTATAGACTCTA
TAGGCACACCCCTTTGGCTCTTATGCATGCTATACTGTTTTTGGCTTGGGGCCTATACACCCCCGCTTCC
ATATGCTATAGGTGATGGTATAGCTTAGCCTATAGGTGTGGGTTATTGACCATTATTGACCACTCCCCTA
TTGGTGACGATACTTTCCATTACTAATCCATAACATGGCTCTTTGCCACAACTATCTCTATTGGCTATAT
GCCAATACTCTGTCCTTCAGAGACTGACACGGACTCTGTATTTTTACAGGATGGGGTCCCATTTATTATT
TACAAATTCACATATACAACAACGCCGTCCCCCGTGCCCGCAGTTTTTATTAAACATAGCGTGGGATCTC
CACGCGAATCTCGGGTACGTGTTCCGGACATGGGCTCTTCTCCGGTAGCGGCGGAGCTTCCACATCCGAG
CCCTGGTCCCATGCCTCCAGCGGCTCATGGTCGCTCGGCAGCTCCTTGCTCCTAACAGTGGAGGCCAGAC
TTAGGCACAGCACAATGCCCACCACCACCAGTGTGCCGCACAAGGCCGTGGCGGTAGGGTATGTGTCTGA
AAATGAGCTCGGAGATTGGGCTCGCACCGCTGACGCAGATGGAAGACTTAAGGCAGCGGCAGAAGAAGAT
GCAGGCAGCTGAGTTGTTGTATTCTGATAAGAGTCAGAGGTAACTCCCGTTGCGGTGCTGTTAACGGTGG
AGGGCAGTGTAGTCTGAGCAGTACTCGTTGCTGCCGCGCGCGCCACCAGACATAATAGCTGACAGACTAA
CAGACTGTTCCTTTCCATGGGTCTTTTCTGCAGAAGCTTGAATTCTCGAGGATCCGCGGCCGCGCCACCA
TGGCCGTCCGGCCCGGCCTGTGGCCAGCGCTCCTGGGCATAGTCCTCACTGCCTGGCTTCGTGGTTCGGG
TGCCCAGCAGAGTGCCACAGTGGCCAACCCAGTGCCTGGTGCCAACCCAGACCTGCTGCCCCACTTCCTG
GTAGAGCCGGAGGACGTGTACATTGTCAAGAACAAGCCCGTGCTGCTGGTGTGCAAGGCTGTGCCCGCCA
CCCAGATCTTCTTCAAGTGCAACGGGGAATGGGTTCGCCAGGTCGATCACGTCATCGAACGCAGCACTGA
CGGCAGCAGCGGATTGCCAACCATGGAGGTCCGGATCAACGTATCAAGGCAGCAGGTCGAGAAAGTGTTT
GGGCTGGAGGAGTACTGGTGCCAGTGTGTGGCATGGAGCTCCTCAGGAACCACCAAAAGCCAGAAGGCCT
ACATCCGGATTGCCTATTTGCGCAAGAACTTTGAGCAGGAGCCGCTGGCCAAGGAAGTGTCACTGGAGCA
AGGCATTGTGCTACCTTGTCGCCCCCCGGAAGGAATCCCCCCAGCTGAGGTGGAGTGGCTCCGAAATGAG
GACCTCGTGGACCCCTCCCTCGACCCCAATGTGTACATCACACGGGAGCACAGCCTAGTCGTGCGGCAGG
CCCGCCTGGCCGACACTGCCAACTACACCTGCGTGGCCAAGAACATCGTGGCCCGTCGCCGAAGCGCCTC
TGCGGCCGTCATTGTTTATGTGGATGGGAGCTGGAGCCCATGGAGTAAGTGGTCAGCCTGCGGGCTTGAC
TGCACCCACTGGCGGAGCCGGGAGTGCTCCGACCCAGCGCCCCGCAACGGAGGTGAGGAGTGCCGGGGTG
CTGACCTGGACACCCGCAACTGTACCAGTGACCTCTGCCTGCACACCTCTTCCACTAGTGGATCTTCCGG
AATCATCCCAGTTGAGGAGGAGAACCCGGACTTCTGGAACCGCGAGGCAGCCGAGGCCCTGGGTGCCGCC
AAGAAGCTGCAGCCTGCACAGACAGCCGCCAAGAACCTCATCATCTTCCTGGGCGATGGGATGGGGGTGT
CTACGGTGACAGCTGCCAGGATCCTAAAAGGGCAGAAGAAGGACAAACTGGGGCCTGAGATACCCCTGGC
CATGGACCGCTTCCCATATGTGGCTCTGTCCAAGACATACAATGTAGACAAACATGTGCCAGACAGTGGA
GCCACAGCCACGGCCTACCTGTGCGGGGTCAAGGGCAACTTCCAGACCATTGGCTTGAGTGCAGCCGCCC
GCTTTAACCAGTGCAACACGACACGCGGCAACGAGGTCATCTCCGTGATGAATCGGGCCAAGAAAGCAGG
GAAGTCAGTGGGAGTGGTAACCACCACACGAGTGCAGCACGCCTCGCCAGCCGGCACCTACGCCCACACG
GTGAACCGCAACTGGTACTCGGACGCCGACGTGCCTGCCTCGGCCCGCCAGGAGGGGTGCCAGGACATCG
CTACGCAGCTCATCTCCAACATGGACATTGACGTGATCCTAGGTGGAGGCCGAAAGTACATGTTTCGCAT
GGGAACCCCAGACCCTGAGTACCCAGATGACTACAGCCAAGGTGGGACCAGGCTGGACGGGAAGAATCTG
GTGCAGGAATGGCTGGCGAAGCGCCAGGGTGCCCGGTATGTGTGGAACCGCACTGAGCTCATGCAGGCTT
CCCTGGACCCGTCTGTGACCCATCTCATGGGTCTCTTTGAGCCTGGAGACATGAAATACGAGATCCACCG
AGACTCCACACTGGACCCCTCCCTGATGGAGATGACAGAGGCTGCCCTGCGCCTGCTGAGCAGGAACCCC
CGCGGCTTCTTCCTCTTCGTGGAGGGTGGTCGCATCGACCATGGTCATCATGAAAGCAGGGCTTACCGGG
CACTGACTGAGACGATCATGTTCGACGACGCCATTGAGAGGGCGGGCCAGCTCACCAGCGAGGAGGACAC
GCTGAGCCTCGTCACTGCCGACCACTCCCACGTCTTCTCCTTCGGAGGCTACCCCCTGCGAGGGAGCTCC
ATCTTCGGGCTGGCCCCTGGCAAGGCCCGGGACAGGAAGGCCTACACGGTCCTCCTATACGGAAACGGTC
CAGGCTATGTGCTCAAGGACGGCGCCCGGCCGGATGTTACCGAGAGCGAGAGCGGGAGCCCCGAGTATCG
GCAGCAGTCAGCAGTGCCCCTGGACGAAGAGACCCACGCAGGCGAGGACGTGGCGGTGTTCGCGCGCGGC
CCGCAGGCGCACCTGGTTCACGGCGTGCAGGAGCAGACCTTCATAGCGCACGTCATGGCCTTCGCCGCCT
GCCTGGAGCCCTACACCGCCTGCGACCTGGCGCCCCCCGCCGGCACCACCGACGCCGCGCACCCGGGTCA
TCATCACCATCACCATTAATCTAGAGATCTTATTAAAGCAGAACTTGTTTATTGCAGCTTATAATGGTTA
CAAATAAAGCAATAGCATCACAAATTTCACAAATAAAGCATTTTTTTCACTGCATTCTAGTTGTGGTTTG
TCCAAACTCATCAATGTATCTTATCATGTCTGGTCGACTCTAGCTAGACTCTTCCGCTTCCTCGCTCACT
GACTCGCTGCGCTCGGTCGTTCGGCTGCGGCGAGCGGTATCAGCTCACTCAAAGGCGGTAATACGGTTAT
CCACAGAATCAGGGGATAACGCAGGAAAGAACATGTGAGCAAAAGGCCAGCAAAAGGCCAGGAACCGTAA
AAAGGCCGCGTTGCTGGCGTTTTTCCATAGGCTCCGCCCCCCTGACGAGCATCACAAAAATCGACGCTCA
AGTCAGAGGTGGCGAAACCCGACAGGACTATAAAGATACCAGGCGTTTCCCCCTGGAAGCTCCCTCGTGC
GCTCTCCTGTTCCGACCCTGCCGCTTACCGGATACCTGTCCGCCTTTCTCCCTTCGGGAAGCGTGGCGCT
TTCTCATAGCTCACGCTGTAGGTATCTCAGTTCGGTGTAGGTCGTTCGCTCCAAGCTGGGCTGTGTGCAC
GAACCCCCCGTTCAGCCCGACCGCTGCGCCTTATCCGGTAACTATCGTCTTGAGTCCAACCCGGTAAGAC
ACGACTTATCGCCACTGGCAGCAGCCACTGGTAACAGGATTAGCAGAGCGAGGTATGTAGGCGGTGCTAC
AGAGTTCTTGAAGTGGTGGCCTAACTACGGCTACACTAGAAGAACAGTATTTGGTATCTGCGCTCTGCTG
AAGCCAGTTACCTTCGGAAAAAGAGTTGGTAGCTCTTGATCCGGCAAACAAACCACCGCTGGTAGCGGTG
GTTTTTTTGTTTGCAAGCAGCAGATTACGCGCAGAAAAAAAGGATCTCAAGAAGATCCTTTGATCTTTTC
TACGGGGTCTGACGCTCAGTGGAACGAAAACTCACGTTAAGGGATTTTGGTCATGAGATTATCAAAAAGG
ATCTTCACCTAGATCCTTTTAAATTAAAAATGAAGTTTTAAATCAATCTAAAGTATATATGAGTAAACTT
GGTCTGACAGTTACCAATGCTTAATCAGTGAGGCACCTATCTCAGCGATCTGTCTATTTCGTTCATCCAT
AGTTGCCTGACTCCCCGTCGTGTAGATAACTACGATACGGGAGGGCTTACCATCTGGCCCCAGTGCTGCA
ATGATACCGCGAGACCCACGCTCACCGGCTCCAGATTTATCAGCAATAAACCAGCCAGCCGGAAGGGCCG
AGCGCAGAAGTGGTCCTGCAACTTTATCCGCCTCCATCCAGTCTATTAATTGTTGCCGGGAAGCTAGAGT
AAGTAGTTCGCCAGTTAATAGTTTGCGCAACGTTGTTGCCATTGCTACAGGCATCGTGGTGTCACGCTCG
TCGTTTGGTATGGCTTCATTCAGCTCCGGTTCCCAACGATCAAGGCGAGTTACATGATCCCCCATGTTGT
GCAAAAAAGCGGTTAGCTCCTTCGGTCCTCCGATCGTTGTCAGAAGTAAGTTGGCCGCAGTGTTATCACT
CATGGTTATGGCAGCACTGCATAATTCTCTTACTGTCATGCCATCCGTAAGATGCTTTTCTGTGACTGGT
GAGTACTCAACCAAGTCATTCTGAGAATAGTGTATGCGGCGACCGAGTTGCTCTTGCCCGGCGTCAATAC
GGGATAATACCGCGCCACATAGCAGAACTTTAAAAGTGCTCATCATTGGAAAACGTTCTTCGGGGCGAAA
ACTCTCAAGGATCTTACCGCTGTTGAGATCCAGTTCGATGTAACCCACTCGTGCACCCAACTGATCTTCA
GCATCTTTTACTTTCACCAGCGTTTCTGGGTGAGCAAAAACAGGAAGGCAAAATGCCGCAAAAAAGGGAA
TAAGGGCGACACGGAAATGTTGAATACTCATACTCTTCCTTTTTCAATATTATTGAAGCATTTATCAGGG
TTATTGTCTCATGAGCGGATACATATTTGAATGTATTTAGAAAAATAAACAAATAGGGGTTCCGCGCACA
TTTCCCCGAAAAGTGCCACCTGACGTCTAAGAAACCATTATTATCATGACATTAACCTATAAAAATAGGC
GTATCACGAGGCCCTTTCGTCTCGCGCGTTTCGGTGATGACGGTGAAAACCTCTGACACATGCAGCTCCC
GGAGGAATGTGTGTCAGTTAGGGTGTGGAAAGTCCCCAGGCTCCCCAGGCAGGCAGAAGTATGCAAAGCA
TGCATCTCAATTAGTCAGCAACCAGGTGTGGAAAGTCCCCAGGCTCCCCAGCAGGCAGAAGTATGCAAAG
CATGCATCTCAATTAGTCAGCAACCATAGTCCCGCCCCTAACTCCGCCCATCCCGCCCCTAACTCCGCCC
AGTTCCGCCCATTCTCCGCCCCATGGCTGACTAATTTTTTTTATTTATGCAGAGGCCGAGGCCGCCTCTG
CCTCTGAGCTATTCCAGAAGTAGTGAGGAGGCTTTTTTGGAGGCCTAGGCTTTTGCAAAAAGCTCCCGGG
AGCTTGTATATCCATTTTCGTCCCGGAGACGGTCACAGCTTGTCTGTAAGCGGATGCCGGGAGCAGACAA
GCCCGTCAGGGCGCGTCAGCGGGTGTTGGCGGGTGTCGGGGCTGGCTTAACTATGCGGCATCAGAGCAGA
TTGTACTGAGAGTGCACCATATGCGGTGTGAAATACCGCACAGATGCGTAAGGAGAAAATACCGCATCAG
GAAATTGTAAGCGTTAATATTTTGTTAAAATTCGCGTTAAATTTTTGTTAAATCAGCTCATTTTTTAACC
AATAGGCCGAAATCGGCAAAATCCCTTATAAATCAAAAGAATAGACCGAGATAGGGT
[37 nt withheld, positions 6918-6954]
AAAGAACGTGGACTCCAACGTCAAAGG
[49 nt withheld, positions 6982-7030]
T
[91 nt withheld, positions 7032-7122]
G
[124 nt withheld, positions 7124-7247]
CCATTCGCCATTCAGGCTGCGCAACTGTTGGGAAGGGCGATCGGTGCGGGCCTCTTCGCTATTACGCCAG
CTGGCGAAAGGGGGATGTGCTGCAAGGCGATTAAGTTGGGTAACGCCAGGGTTTTCCCAGTCACGACGTT
GTAAAACGACGGCCAGTGAATT
