>Addgene plasmid #72051 | Unc5a.z-AP-His | addgene partial sequence | sequence record 137491 | pMRB101-F 5'-aagatgcaggcagctgagtt-3'
ACGGTGGAGGGCAGTGTAGTCTGAGCAGTACTCGTTGCTGCCGCGCGCGCCACCAGACATAATAGCTGAC
AGACTAACAGACTGTTCCTTTCCATGGGTCTTTTCTGCAGAAGCTTGAATTCTCGAGGATCCGCGGCCGC
GCCACCATGGCCGTCCGGCCCGGCCTGTGGCCAGCGCTCCTGGGCATAGTCCTCACTGCCTGGCTTCGTG
GTTCGGGTGCCCAGCAGAGTGCCACAGTGGCCAACCCAGTGCCTGGTGCCAACCCAGACCTGCTGCCCCA
CTTCCTGGTAGAGCCGGAGGACGTGTACATTGTCAAGAACAAGCCCGTGCTGCTGGTGTGCAAGGCTGTG
CCCGCCACCCAGATCTTCTTCAAGTGCAACGGGGAATGGGTTCGCCAGGTCGATCACGTCATCGAACGCA
GCACTGACGGCAGCAGCGGATTGCCAACCATGGAGGTCCGGATCAACGTATCAAGGCAGCAGGTCGAGAA
AGTGTTTGGGCTGGAGGAGTACTGGTGCCAGTGTGTGGCATGGAGCTCCTCAGGAACCACCAAAAGCCAG
AAGGCCTACATCCGGATTGCCTATTTGCGCAAGAACTTTGAGCAGGAGCCGCTGGCCAAGGAAGTGTCAC
TGGAGCAAGGCATTGTGCTACCTTGTCGCCCCCCGGAAGGAATCCCCCCAGCTGAGGTGGAGTGGCTCCG
AAATGAGGACCTCGTGGACCCCTCCCTCGACCCCAATGTGTACATCACACGGGAGCACAGCCTAGTCGTG
CGGCAGGCCCGCCTGGCCGACACTGCCAACTACACCTGCGTGGCCAAGAACATCGTGGCCCGTCGCCGAA
