>Addgene plasmid #72051 | Unc5a.z-AP-His | addgene partial sequence | sequence record 137493 | SV40pA-R 5'-GAAATTTGTGATGCTATTGC-3'
ATAAGATCTCTAGATTAATGGTGATGGTGATGATGACCCGGGTGCGCGGCGTCGGTGGTGCCGGCGGGGG
GCGCCAGGTCGCAGGCGGTGTAGGGCTCCAGGCAGGCGGCGAAGGCCATGACGTGCGCTATGAAGGTCTG
CTCCTGCACGCCGTGAACCAGGTGCGCCTGCGGGCCGCGCGCGAACACCGCCACGTCCTCGCCTGCGTGG
GTCTCTTCGTCCAGGGGCACTGCTGACTGCTGCCGATACTCGGGGCTCCCGCTCTCGCTCTCGGTAACAT
CCGGCCGGGCGCCGTCCTTGAGCACATAGCCTGGACCGTTTCCGTATAGGAGGACCGTGTAGGCCTTCCT
GTCCCGGGCCTTGCCAGGGGCCAGCCCGAAGATGGAGCTCCCTCGCAGGGGGTAGCCTCCGAAGGAGAAG
ACGTGGGAGTGGTCGGCAGTGACGAGGCTCAGCGTGTCCTCCTCGCTGGTGAGCTGGCCCGCCCTCTCAA
TGGCGTCGTCGAACATGATCGTCTCAGTCAGTGCCCGGTAAGCCCTGCTTTCATGATGACCATGGTCGAT
GCGACCACCCTCCACGAAGAGGAAGAAGCCGCGGGGGTTCCTGCTCAGCAGGCGCAGGGCAGCCTCTGTC
ATCTCCATCAGGGAGGGGTCCAGTGTGGAGTCTCGGTGGATCTCGTATTTCATGTCTCCAGGCTCAAAGA
GACCCATGAGATGGGTCACAGACGGGTCCAGGGAAGCCTGCATGAGCTCAGTGCGGTTCCACACATACCG
GGCACCCTGGCGCTTCGCCAGCCATTCCTGCACCAGATTCTTCCCGTCCAGCCTGGTCCCACCTTGGCTG
TAGTCATCTGGGTACTC
